>Addgene plasmid #23780 | pDONR223-PDXK | depositor partial sequence | sequence record 10868 | Author sequence
ATGGAGGAGGAGTGCCGGGTGCTCTCCATACAGAGCCACGTCATCCGCGGCTACGTGGGCAACCGGGCGG
CCACGTTCCCGCTGCAGGTTTTGGGATTTGAGATTGACGCGGTGAACTCTGTCCAGTTTTCAAACCACAC
AGGCTATGCCCACTGGAAGGGCCAAGTGCTGAATTCAGATGAGCTCCAGGAGTTGTACGAAGGCCTGAGG
CTGAACAACATGAATAAATATGACTACGTGCTCACAGGTTATACGAGGGACAAGTCGTTCCTGGCCATGG
TGGTGGACATTGTGCAGGAGCTGAAGCAGCAGAACCCCAGGCTGGTGTACGTGTGTGATCCAGTCTTGGG
TGACAAGTGGGACGGCGAAGGCTCGATGTACGTCCCGGAGGACCTCCTTCCCGTCTACAAAGAAAAAGTG
GTGCCGCTTGCAGACATTATCACGCCCAACCAGTTTGAGGCCGAGTTACTGAGTGGCCGGAAGATCCACA
GCCAGGAGGAAGCCTTGCGGGTGATGGACATGCTGCACTCTATGGGCCCCGACACCGTGGTCATCACCAG
CTCCGACCTGCCCTCCCCGCAGGGCAGCAACTACCTGATTGTGCTGGGGAGTCAGAGGAGGAGGAATCCC
GCTGGCTCCGTGGTGATGGAACGCATCCGGATGGACATTCGCAAAGTGGACGCCGTCTTTGTGGGCACTG
GGGACCTGTTTGCTGCCATGCTCCTGGCGTGGACACACAAGCACCCCAATAACCTCAAGGTGGCCTGTGA
GAAGACCGTGTCTACCTTGCACCACGTTCTGCAGAGGACCATCCAGTGTGCAAAAGCCCAGGCCGGGGAA
GGAGTGAGGCCCAGCCCCATGCAGCTGGAGCTGCGGATGGTGCAGAGCAAAAGGGACATCGAGGACCCAG
AGATCGTCGTCCAGGCCACGGTGCTGTGA
