>Addgene plasmid #23780 | pDONR223-PDXK | addgene partial sequence | sequence record 29581 | 23780 with M13pUC-fwd
GGGCCCAATAATGATTTTATTTTGACTGATAGTGACCTGTTCGTTGCAACAAATTGATGAGCAATGCTTT
TTTATAATGCCAACTTTGTACAAAAAAGTTGGCATGGAGGAGGAGTGCCGGGTGCTCTCCATACAGAGCC
ACGTCATCCGCGGCTACGTGGGCAACCGGGCGGCCACGTTCCCGCTGCAGGTTTTGGGATTTGAGATTGA
CGCGGTGAACTCTGTCCAGTTTTCAAACCACACAGGCTATGCCCACTGGAAGGGCCAAGTGCTGAATTCA
GATGAGCTCCAGGAGTTGTACGAAGGCCTGAGGCTGAACAACATGAATAAATATGACTACGTGCTCACAG
GTTATACGAGGGACAAGTCGTTCCTGGCCATGGTGGTGGACATTGTGCAGGAGCTGAAGCAGCAGAACCC
CAGGCTGGTGTACGTGTGTGATCCAGTCTTGGGTGACAAGTGGGACGGCGAAGGCTCGATGTACGTCCCG
GAGGACCTCCTTCCCGTCTACAAAGAAAAAGTGGTGCCGCTTGCAGACATTATCACGCCCAACCAGTTTG
AGGCCGAGTTACTGAGTGGCCGGAAGATCCACAGCCAGGAGGAAGCCTTGCGGGTGATGGACATGCTGCA
CTCTATGGGCCCCGACACCGTGGTCATCACCAGCTCCGACCTGCCCTCCCCGCA
