[The description below was written by a language model from this plasmid's Addgene catalogue record.]
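Description:
pDONR223-PDXK is a Gateway entry clone built on the Invitrogen pDONR223 donor backbone (about 5 kb without insert) and carrying the human PDXK open reading frame, which encodes pyridoxal (pyridoxine, vitamin B6) kinase. The insert is 939 bp and was introduced by Gateway recombination cloning. The plasmid is maintained in E. coli as a high-copy construct under spectinomycin selection. The record provides no feature table, so the origin of replication and the exact recombination sites flanking the ORF are not listed. As a product of Gateway cloning into a donor vector, the ORF would normally sit between attL-type sites that allow an LR reaction into destination vectors. M13 forward and reverse priming sites on either side of the insert are used for sequence verification.

The ORF has been cloned without a stop codon. This "open" configuration means that, after transfer into a suitable destination vector, the coding sequence reads through into a C-terminal epitope tag and a stop codon supplied by that vector. The entry clone is not meant for direct transfection and serves purely as a shuttle and archival source of the ORF; no promoter for expressing the insert is recorded. The depositors point to a companion set of lentiviral Gateway destination vectors (pLX301 to pLX304) for expressing such ORFs in mammalian cells. The clone belongs to a kit of ORF entry clones associated with a study of resistance to RAF inhibition through MAP kinase pathway reactivation, consistent with use in gain-of-function expression screens.
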