Addgene plasmid #23780: pDONR223-PDXK
Depositing lab: William Hahn & David Root. Depositing organization: Dana-Farber Cancer Institute. Publication: COT drives resistance to RAF inhibition through MAP kinase pathway reactivation. Johannessen CM, Boehm JS, Kim SY, Thomas SR, Wardwell L, Johnson LA, Emery CM, Stransky N, Cogdill AP, Barretina J, Caponigro G, Hieronymus H, Murray RR, Salehi-Ashtiani K, Hill DE, Vidal M, Zhao JJ, Yang X, Alkan O, Kim S, Harris JL, Wilson CJ, Myer VE, Finan PM, Root DE, Roberts TM, Golub T, Flaherty KT, Dummer R, Weber BL, Sellers WR, Schlegel R, Wargo JA, Hahn WC, Garraway LA. Nature. 2010 Dec 16;468(7326):968-72. doi: 10.1038/nature09627 PubMed 21107320.
Backbone
  Vector backbone: pDONR223
  Backbone manufacturer: Invitrogen
  Backbone size w/o insert (bp): 5005
  Vector type: Gateway Donor vector
Growth in bacteria
  Bacterial resistance: Spectinomycin, 50 μg/mL
  Growth temperature: 37°C
  Growth strain: DH5alpha
  Copy number: High Copy
Gene/Insert
  Gene/Insert name: PDXK (alt name: pyridoxal (pyridoxine, vitamin B6) kinase)
  Species: H. sapiens (human)
  Insert size (bp): 939
  Entrez Gene: PDXK (a.k.a. C21orf124, C21orf97, HEL-S-1a, HMSN6C, PKH, PNK, PRED79)
  Cloning method: Gateway Cloning
  Sequencing primers: 5′ M13pUC-fwd; 3′ M13rev
Terms and licenses: Academic/Nonprofit Terms; Industry Terms: Not Available to Industry
Depositor comments: The ORF has no Stop codon. This design enables easy recombination into a destination vector to add an epitope tag of choice and Stop codon to the ORF. Do NOT use this plasmid directly for transfections. A set of 4 custom lentiviral vectors is available ( pLX301 (http://www.addgene.org/25895/) , pLX302 (http://www.addgene.org/25896/) , pLX303 (http://www.addgene.org/25897/) , pLX304 (http://www.addgene.org/25890/) ) to be used to express these ORFs in mammalian cells. These plasmids are not included in the kit and must be ordered separately.
How to cite: pDONR223-PDXK was a gift from William Hahn & David Root (Addgene plasmid # 23780 ; http://n2t.net/addgene:23780 ; RRID:Addgene_23780)
